>Addgene plasmid #148194 | pnEA-NvM-DmThor-YMCLLtoAAAAA_Z | depositor full sequence | sequence record 290642 | Full Sequence
ATAAATCTGGAGCCGGTGAGCGTGGGTCTCGCGGTATCATTGCAGCACTGGGGCCAGATGGTAAGCCCTC
CCGTATCGTAGTTATCTACACGACGGGGAGTCAGGCAACTATGGATGAACGAAATAGACAGATCGCTGAG
ATAGGTGCCTCACTGATTAAGCATTGGTAACTGTCAGACCAAGTTTACTCATATATACTTTAGATTGATT
TAAAACTTCATTTTTAATTTAAAAGGATCTAGGTGAAGATCCTTTTTGATAATCTCATGACCAAAATCCC
TTAACGTGAGTTTTCGTTCCACTGAGCGTCAGACCCCGTAGAAAAGATCAAAGGATCTTCTTGAGATCCT
TTTTTTCTGCGCGTAATCTGCTGCTTGCAAACAAAAAAACCACCGCTACCAGCGGTGGTTTGTTTGCCGG
ATCAAGAGCTACCAACTCTTTTTCCGAAGGTAACTGGCTTCAGCAGAGCGCAGATACCAAATACTGTCCT
TCTAGTGTAGCCGTAGTTAGGCCACCACTTCAAGAACTCTGTAGCACCGCCTACATACCTCGCTCTGCTA
ATCCTGTTACCAGTGGCTGCTGCCAGTGGCGATAAGTCGTGTCTTACCGGGTTGGACTCAAGACGATAGT
TACCGGATAAGGCGCAGCGGTCGGGCTGAACGGGGGGTTCGTGCACACAGCCCAGCTTGGAGCGAACGAC
CTACACCGAACTGAGATACCTACAGCGTGAGCTATGAGAAAGCGCCACGCTTCCCGAAGGGAGAAAGGCG
GACAGGTATCCGGTAAGCGGCAGGGTCGGAACAGGAGAGCGCACGAGGGAGCTTCCAGGGGGAAACGCCT
GGTATCTTTATAGTCCTGTCGGGTTTCGCCACCTCTGACTTGAGCGTCGATTTTTGTGATGCTCGTCAGG
GGGGCGGAGCCTATGGAAAAACGCCAGCAACGCGGCCTTTTTACGGTTCCTGGCCTTTTGCTGGCCTTTT
GCTCACATGTTCTTTCCTGCGTTATCCCCTGATTCTGTGGATAACCGTATTACCGCCTTTGAGTGAGCTG
ATACCGCTCGCCGCAGCCGAACGACCGAGCGCAGCGAGTCAGTGAGCGAGGAAGCGGAAGAGCGCCTGAT
GCGGTATTTTCTCCTTACGCATCTGTGCGGTATTTCACACCGCATATATGGTGCACTCTCAGTACAATCT
GCTCTGATGCCGCATAGTTAAGCCAGTATACACTCCGCTATCGCTACGTGACTGGGTCATGGCTGCGCCC
CGACACCCGCCAACACCCGCTGACGCGCCCTGACGGGCTTGTCTGCTCCCGGCATCCGCTTACAGACAAG
CTGTGACCGTCTCCGGGAGCTGCATGTGTCAGAGGTTTTCACCGTCATCACCGAAACGCGCGAGGCAGCT
GCGGTAAAGCTCATCAGCGTGGTCGTGAAGCGATTCACAGATGTCTGCCTGTTCATCCGCGTCCAGCTCG
TTGAGTTTCTCCAGAAGCGTTAATGTCTGGCTTCTGATAAAGCGGGCCATGTTAAGGGCGGTTTTTTCCT
GTTTGGTCACTGATGCCTCCGTGTAAGGGGGATTTCTGTTCATGGGGGTAATGATACCGATGAAACGAGA
GAGGATGCTCACGATACGGGTTACTGATGATGAACATGCCCGGTTACTGGAACGTTGTGAGGGTAAACAA
CTGGCGGTATGGATGCGGCGGGACCAGAGAAAAATCACTCAGGGTCAATGCCAGCGCTTCGTTAATACAG
ATGTAGGTGTTCCACAGGGTAGCCAGCAGCATCCTGCGATGCAGATCCGGAACATAATGGTGCAGGGCGC
TGACTTCCGCGTTTCCAGACTTTACGAAACACGGAAACCGAAGACCATTCATGTTGTTGCTCAGGTCGCA
GACGTTTTGCAGCAGCAGTCGCTTCACGTTCGCTCGCGTATCGGTGATTCATTCTGCTAACCAGTAAGGC
AACCCCGCCAGCCTAGCCGGGTCCTCAACGACAGGAGCACGATCATGCGCACCCGTGGCCAGGACCCAAC
GCTGCCCGAGATGCGCCGCGTGCGGCTGCTGGAGATGGCGGACGCGATGGATATGTTCTGCCAAGGGTTG
GTTTGCGCATTCACAGTTCTCCGCAAGAATTGATTGGCTCCAATTCTTGGAGTGGTGAATCCGTTAGCGA
GGTGCCGCCGGCTTCCATTCAGGTCGAGGTGGCCCGGCTCCATGCACCGCGACGCAACGCGGGGAGGCAG
ACAAGGTATAGGGCGGCGCCTACAATCCATGCCAACCCGTTCCATGTGCTCGCCGAGGCGGCATAAATCG
CCGTGACGATCAGCGGTCCAGTGATCGAAGTTAGGCTGGTAAGAGCCGCGAGCGATCCTTGAAGCTGTCC
CTGATGGTCGTCATCTACCTGCCTGGACAGCATGGCCTGCAACGCGGGCATCCCGATGCCGCCGGAAGCG
AGAAGAATCATAATGGGGAAGGCCATCCAGCCTCGCGTCGCGAACGCCAGCAAGACGTAGCCCAGCGCGT
CGGCCGCCATGCCGGCGATAATGGCCTGCTTCTCGCCGAAACGTTTGGTGGCGGGACCAGTGACGAAGGC
TTGAGCGAGGGCGTGCAAGATTCCGAATACCGCAAGCGACAGGCCGATCATCGTCGCGCTCCAGCGAAAG
CGGTCCTCGCCGAAAATGACCCAGAGCGCTGCCGGCACCTGTCCTACGAGTTGCATGATAAAGAAGACAG
TCATAAGTGCGGCGACGATAGTCATGCCCCGCGCCCACCGGAAGGAGCTGACTGGGTTGAAGGCTCTCAA
GGGCATCGGTCGAGATCCCGGTGCCTAATGAGTGAGCTAACTTACATTAATTGCGTTGCGCTCACTGCCC
GCTTTCCAGTCGGGAAACCTGTCGTGCCAGCTGCATTAATGAATCGGCCAACGCGCGGGGAGAGGCGGTT
TGCGTATTGGGCGCCAGGGTGGTTTTTCTTTTCACCAGTGAGACGGGCAACAGCTGATTGCCCTTCACCG
CCTGGCCCTGAGAGAGTTGCAGCAAGCGGTCCACGCTGGTTTGCCCCAGCAGGCGAAAATCCTGTTTGAT
GGTGGTTAACGGCGGGATATAACATGAGCTGTCTTCGGTATCGTCGTATCCCACTACCGAGATATCCGCA
CCAACGCGCAGCCCGGACTCGGTAATGGCGCGCATTGCGCCCAGCGCCATCTGATCGTTGGCAACCAGCA
TCGCAGTGGGAACGATGCCCTCATTCAGCATTTGCATGGTTTGTTGAAAACCGGACATGGCACTCCAGTC
GCCTTCCCGTTCCGCTATCGGCTGAATTTGATTGCGAGTGAGATATTTATGCCAGCCAGCCAGACGCAGA
CGCGCCGAGACAGAACTTAATGGGCCCGCTAACAGCGCGATTTGCTGGTGACCCAATGCGACCAGATGCT
CCACGCCCAGTCGCGTACCGTCTTCATGGGAGAAAATAATACTGTTGATGGGTGTCTGGTCAGAGACATC
AAGAAATAACGCCGGAACATTAGTGCAGGCAGCTTCCACAGCAATGGCATCCTGGTCATCCAGCGGATAG
TTAATGATCAGCCCACTGACGCGTTGCGCGAGAAGATTGTGCACCGCCGCTTTACAGGCTTCGACGCCGC
TTCGTTCTACCATCGACACCACCACGCTGGCACCCAGTTGATCGGCGCGAGATTTAATCGCCGCGACAAT
TTGCGACGGCGCGTGCAGGGCCAGACTGGAGGTGGCAACGCCAATCAGCAACGACTGTTTGCCCGCCAGT
TGTTGTGCCACGCGGTTGGGAATGTAATTCAGCTCCGCCATCGCCGCTTCCACTTTTTCCCGCGTTTTCG
CAGAAACGTGGCTGGCCTGGTTCACCACGCGGGAAACGGTCTGATAAGAGACACCGGCATACTCTGCGAC
ATCGTATAACGTTACTGGTTTCACATTCACCACCCTGAATTGACTCTCTTCCGGGCGCTATCATGCCATA
CCGCGAAAGGTTTTGCGCCATTCGATGGTGTCCGGGATCTCGACGCTCTCCCTTATGCGACTCCTGCATT
AGGAAGCAGCCCAGTAGTAGGTTGAGGCCGTTGAGCACCGCCGCCGCAAGGAATGGTGCATGCAAGGAGA
TGGCGCCCAACAGTCCCCCGGCCACGGGGCCTGCCACCATACCCACGCCGAAACAAGCGCTCATGAGCCC
GAAGTGGCGAGCCCGATCTTCCCCATCGGTGATGTCGGCGATATAGGCGCCAGCAACCGCACCTGTGGCG
CCGGTGATGCCGGCCACGATGCGTCCGGCGTAGAGGATCGAGATCTCGATCCCGCGAAATTAATACGACT
CACTATAGGGGAATTGTGAGCGGATAACAATTCCCCACTAGTAATAATTTTGTTTAACTTTAAGAAGGAG
ATATACCATGGAAACTGAAGAAGGTAAACTGGTAATCTGGATTAACGGCGATAAAGGCTATAACGGTCTC
GCTGAAGTCGGTAAGAAATTCGAGAAAGATACCGGAATTAAAGTCACCGTTGAGCATCCGGATAAACTGG
AAGAGAAATTCCCACAGGTTGCGGCAACTGGCGATGGCCCTGACATTATCTTCTGGGCACACGACCGCTT
TGGTGGCTACGCTCAATCTGGCCTGTTGGCTGAAATCACCCCGGACAAAGCGTTCCAGGACAAGCTGTAT
CCGTTTACCTGGGATGCCGTACGTTACAACGGCAAGCTGATTGCTTACCCGATCGCTGTTGAAGCGTTAT
CGCTGATTTATAACAAAGACCTGCTGCCGAACCCGCCAAAAACCTGGGAAGAGATCCCGGCGCTGGATAA
AGAACTGAAAGCGAAAGGTAAGAGCGCCCTGATGTTCAACCTGCAAGAACCGTACTTCACCTGGCCGCTG
ATTGCTGCTGACGGGGGTTATGCGTTCAAGTATGAAAACGGCAAGTACGACATTAAAGACGTGGGCGTGG
ATAACGCTGGCGCGAAAGCGGGTCTGACCTTCCTGGTTGACCTGATTAAAAACAAACACATGAATGCAGA
CACCGATTACTCCATCGCAGAAGCTGCCTTTAATAAAGGCGAAACAGCGATGACCATCAACGGCCCGTGG
GCATGGTCCAACATCGACACCAGCAAAGTGAATTATGGTGTAACGGTACTGCCGACCTTCAAGGGTCAAC
CATCCAAACCGTTCGTTGGCGTGCTGAGCGCAGGTATTAACGCCGCCAGTCCGAACAAAGAGCTGGCAAA
AGAGTTCCTCGAAAACTATCTGCTGACTGATGAAGGTCTGGAAGCGGTTAATAAAGACAAACCGCTGGGT
GCCGTAGCGCTGAAGTCTTACGAGGAAGAGTTGGCGAAAGATCCACGTATTGCCGCCACGATGGAAAACG
CCCAGAAAGGTGAAATCATGCCGAACATCCCGCAGATGTCCGCTTTCTGGTATGCCGTGCGTACTGCGGT
GATCAACGCCGCCAGCGGTCGTCAGACTGTCGATGAAGCCCTTAAAGACGCGCAGACTGGTACCGGCAGC
GGCGAAAACCTTTACTTCCAGGGCCATATGCTCGAGATGTCCGCTTCACCCACCGCCCGTCAAGCCATCA
CCCAGGCCCTGCCCATGATCACCAGGAAGGTTGTCATCTCGGATCCGATCCAGATGCCCGAGGTGTACTC
CTCGACGCCCGGCGGAACCCTCTACTCCACCACTCCTGGAGGCACCAAACTTATCGCCGAGCGGGCTTTC
GCGAAGAATCTCCGTGGCTCCCCATTGAGCCAAACTCCGCCGTCCAACGTGCCCAGTGCTGCGGCGAGGG
GCACTCCGCGTACTCCCTTCCGCAAGTGCGTGCCCGTCCCCACGGAACTGATCAAGCAGACCAAGTCGCT
GAAGATCGAGGACCAGGAACAGTTCCAACTGGATCTGCAATTGGGATCCTAATAGTCTAGAGCTAGCCCT
AGGAGATCCGGCTGCTAACAAAGCCCGAAAGGAAGCTGAGTTGGCTGCTGCCACCGCTGAGCAATAACTA
GCATAACCCCTTGGGGCCTCTAAACGGGTCTTGAGGGGTTTTTTGCTGAAAGGAGGAACTATATCCGGAT
ATCCCGCAAGAGGCCCGGCAGTACCGGCATAACCAAGCCTATGCCTACAGCATCCAGGGTGACGGTGCCG
AGGATGACGATGAGCGCATTGTTAGATTTCATACACGGTGCCTGACTGCGTTAGCAATTTAACTGTGATA
AACTACCGCATTAAAGCTTATCGATGATAAGCTGTCAAACATGAGAA
Features (pLannotate 1.2.2; 19 found; start..end, strand, type, name):
      1..169     +  CDS            bla(M) (fragment): β-lactamase lacking the signal sequence; bla(M); allows cytosolic expression of β-lactamase
    341..929     +  rep_origin     ori: high-copy-number ColE1/pMB1/pBR322/pUC origin of replication
   1115..1257    -  misc_feature   bom: basis of mobility region from pBR322
   1359..1550    -  CDS            rop: Rop protein, which maintains plasmids at low copy number; rop
   1567..1947    +  CDS            YPB1_ECOLX: Protein predicted: Swiss-Prot protein existence level 4. From Escherichia coli.
   2189..2813    -  CDS            TcR (fragment): tetracycline efflux protein; tet; confers resistance to tetracycline
   2828..2849    -  protein_bind   CAP binding site: CAP binding activates transcription in the presence of cAMP. E. coli catabolite activator protein
   2862..3944    -  CDS            lacI: lac repressor; lacI; The lac repressor binds to the lac operator to inhibit transcription in E. coli. This inhibition can be relieved by adding lactose or isopropyl-β-D-thiogalactopyranoside (IPTG).
   3945..4022    -  promoter       lacI promoter: lacI
   4030..4309    -  CDS            TcR (fragment): tetracycline efflux protein; tet; confers resistance to tetracycline
   4331..4349    +  promoter       T7 promoter: promoter for bacteriophage T7 RNA polymerase
   4350..4374    +  protein_bind   lac operator: The lac repressor binds to the lac operator to inhibit transcription in E. coli. This inhibition can be relieved by adding lactose or isopropyl-β-D-thiogalactopyranoside (IPTG). lac repressor encoded by lacI
   4389..4411    +  RBS            RBS: efficient ribosome binding site from bacteriophage T7 gene 10 (Olins and Rangwala, 1989)
   4422..5518    +  CDS            MBP (fragment): maltose binding protein from E. coli; malE (mutated); This version of the gene does not encode a signal sequence, so MBP will remain in the cytosol.
   5567..5917    +  CDS            Thor: 4EBP_DROME - Experimental evidence at protein level: Swiss-Prot protein existence level 1. Repressor of translation initiation that regulates eIF4E1 activity by preventing its assembly into the eIF4F complex (PubMed:11389445, PubMed:19804760, PubMed:25702871). Hypophosphorylated form competes with eIF4G1 and strongly binds to eIF4E1, leading to repress translation (PubMed:25702871). In contrast, hyperphosphorylated form dissociates from eIF4E1, allowing interaction between eIF4G1 and eIF4E1, leading to initiation of translation (PubMed:25702871). Acts as a regulator of various biological proce
   5961..6010    +  CDS            SET1 (fragment): solubility-enhancement tag derived from T7 phage gene 10B
   6018..6065    +  terminator     T7 terminator: transcription terminator for bacteriophage T7 RNA polymerase
   6088..6192    -  CDS            TcR (fragment): tetracycline efflux protein; tet; confers resistance to tetracycline
   6240..6268    -  promoter       tet promoter: E. coli promoter for tetracycline efflux protein gene
