[The description below was written by a language model from this plasmid's Addgene catalogue record and pLannotate feature annotations shown in this document.]
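Description:
pnEA-NvM-DmThor-YMCLLtoAAAAA_Z is a 6,277 nt bacterial expression plasmid for producing a mutant form of Drosophila melanogaster Thor, the fly 4E-BP, in E. coli. The catalogue lists the backbone as unknown, but the annotated features show a pBR322/pET-style architecture. It has a ColE1/pMB1-type origin together with the bom region and the rop gene, which is consistent with the recorded low copy number. Leftover fragments of the tetracycline resistance gene and its promoter are not expected to be functional. Selection is by ampicillin; only a short β-lactamase fragment is annotated at the start of the circular record, so the resistance gene is not fully captured in the feature table.

The expression cassette is driven by a T7 promoter with an adjacent lac operator and the phage T7 gene 10 ribosome binding site, and it ends at a T7 terminator. A plasmid-borne lacI gene with its own promoter supplies the repressor, so expression should be IPTG-inducible in hosts that provide T7 RNA polymerase. The open reading frame begins with a signal-sequence-less maltose binding protein, which stays cytosolic and commonly aids solubility and affinity purification, followed by the Thor coding sequence. The short gap between them could hold a linker or cleavage site, but none is annotated. A small fragment matching a T7 gene 10B-derived solubility tag lies downstream of Thor; whether it is translated is not stated.

The name indicates that the residues YMCLL are replaced by five alanines, and the record also notes two silent changes relative to the reference transcript. The associated study concerns canonical and non-canonical eIF4E-binding motifs in 4E-BPs, so this protein presumably serves as a binding-deficient mutant for in vitro interaction assays. The record does not specify which motif is altered.
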