Addgene plasmid #148194: pnEA-NvM-DmThor-YMCLLtoAAAAA_Z
Purpose: Bacterial Expression of DmThor-YMCLLtoAAAAA
Depositing lab: Elisa Izaurralde. Depositing organization: Max Planck Institute for Developmental Biology. Publication: 4E-BPs require non-canonical 4E-binding motifs and a lateral surface of eIF4E to repress translation. Igreja C, Peter D, Weiler C, Izaurralde E. Nat Commun. 2014 Sep 2;5:4790. doi: 10.1038/ncomms5790. PubMed 25179781.
Backbone
  Vector backbone: Unknown
  Vector type: Bacterial Expression
Growth in bacteria
  Bacterial resistance: Ampicillin, 100 μg/mL
  Growth temperature: 37°C
  Growth strain: DH5alpha
  Copy number: Low Copy
Gene/Insert
  Gene/Insert name: DmThor-YMCLLtoAAAAA
  Species: D. melanogaster (fly)
  Mutation: two silent mutations compared to the sequence given by NCBI:NM_057947.4
  Entrez Gene: Thor (a.k.a. Dmel_CG8846, 153432_at, 43-BP, 4E-BP, 4E-BP1, 4EBP, 4e-BP, 4e-bp, 4eBP, 4ebp, BcDNA.HL08053, BcDNA:HL08053, CG8846, CT8705, Dm 4E-BP, Dmel\CG8846, Phas1, Thor/EIF4EBP, anon-WO0172774.158, d4E-BP, d4E-BP1, d4EBP, d4e-bp, d4eBP, dthor, eIF4E-BP, l(2)06270, l(2)k07736, l(2)k13517, pp20, thor)
  Cloning method: Unknown
Terms and licenses: Academic/Nonprofit Terms; Industry Terms: Not Available to Industry
Depositor comments: Plasmids from this collection were made available to the research community and donated after the lab closed. Please note that the sequence provided by the depositing laboratory may be theoretical/predicted or based on Sanger sequencing results. There may be discrepancies between sequencing results obtained by Addgene and the depositor sequence. If an Addgene verified sequence is not available, please contact before placing your order to request that our lab fully sequence the plasmid.
How to cite: pnEA-NvM-DmThor-YMCLLtoAAAAA_Z was a gift from Elisa Izaurralde (Addgene plasmid # 148194 ; http://n2t.net/addgene:148194 ; RRID:Addgene_148194)
